Addgene plasmid #113400: pEF6a-CD28-PafA
Purpose: Expresses CD28-PafA in mammalian cell
Depositing lab: Min Zhuang. Publication: A proximity-tagging system to identify membrane protein-protein interactions. Liu Q, Zheng J, Sun W, Huo Y, Zhang L, Hao P, Wang H, Zhuang M. Nat Methods. 2018 Aug 13. pii: 10.1038/s41592-018-0100-5. doi: 10.1038/s41592-018-0100-5. PubMed 30104635.
Backbone
  Vector backbone: pEF6a
  Modifications to backbone: PafA gene is fused to the C terminal of CD28
  Vector type: Mammalian Expression
Growth in bacteria
  Bacterial resistance: Ampicillin, 100 μg/mL
  Growth temperature: 37°C
  Growth strain: DH5alpha
  Copy number: High Copy
Gene/Insert
  Gene/Insert name: CD28-PafA
  Species: unknown
  Insert size (bp): 2218
  Promoter: EF-1α
  Tag / fusion protein: myc (C terminal on insert)
  Cloning method: Gibson Cloning
  Sequencing primers: 5′ EF-1α
Terms and licenses: Academic/Nonprofit Terms; Industry Terms: Not Available to Industry
How to cite: pEF6a-CD28-PafA was a gift from Min Zhuang (Addgene plasmid # 113400 ; http://n2t.net/addgene:113400 ; RRID:Addgene_113400)
