[The description below was written by a language model from this plasmid's Addgene catalogue record and pLannotate feature annotations shown in this document.]
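Description:
pEF6a-CD28-PafA is a mammalian expression plasmid of about 8 kb built on the pEF6a backbone. It is propagated in E. coli from a high-copy ColE1/pUC-type origin under ampicillin selection (AmpR with its bla promoter), and it also carries an f1 phage origin. For selection in mammalian cells the backbone provides a blasticidin S deaminase (BSD) cassette driven by tandem SV40 early and bacterial EM7 promoters and terminated by an SV40 polyadenylation signal. The SV40 promoter supports expression in mammalian cells and EM7 in bacteria. Several short annotated fragments (BleoR/ble, lacI, CMV enhancer, small t antigen, bom) appear to be backbone remnants or partial matches rather than functional units.

The payload is a fusion open reading frame expressed from the strong constitutive human EF-1α promoter and terminated by the bovine growth hormone poly(A) signal. The feature table identifies the N-terminal portion as human CD28, the T-cell costimulatory membrane receptor, followed after a short unannotated stretch by pafA from Corynebacterium glutamicum, although the catalogue lists the insert species as unknown. PafA is the ligase that covalently attaches the prokaryotic ubiquitin-like protein Pup to lysine side chains of target proteins. The catalogue records a C-terminal myc tag on the insert, which is not separately annotated in the feature table.

With PafA fused to the C terminus of CD28, the associated publication's title indicates the construct serves as the bait in a proximity-tagging approach for identifying membrane protein-protein interactions. In such a system, proteins near CD28 would presumably be marked by pupylation. No Pup substrate is encoded on this plasmid, so it would have to be provided separately.
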