Features (pLannotate 1.2.2; 22 found; start..end, strand, type, name):
      1..1179    +  promoter       EF-1α promoter: strong constitutive promoter for human elongation factor EF-1α
   1251..1910    +  CDS            CD28: CD28_HUMAN - Experimental evidence at protein level: Swiss-Prot protein existence level 1. Involved in T-cell activation, the induction of cell proliferation and cytokine production and promotion of T-cell survival. Enhances the production of IL4 and IL10 in T-cells in conjunction with TCR/CD3 ligation and CD40L costimulation (PubMed:8617933). Isoform 3 enhances CD40L-mediated activation of NF-kappa-B and kinases MAPK8 and PAK2 in T-cells (PubMed:15067037). From Homo sapiens (Human).
   1983..3428    +  CDS            pafA: PAFA_CORGL - Experimental evidence at protein level: Swiss-Prot protein existence level 1. Catalyzes the covalent attachment of the prokaryotic ubiquitin-like protein modifier Pup to the proteasomal substrate proteins, thereby targeting them for proteasomal degradation. This tagging system is termed pupylation. The ligation reaction involves the side-chain carboxylate of the C-terminal glutamate of Pup and the side- chain amino group of a substrate lysine. From Corynebacterium glutamicum (strain ATCC 13032 / DSM 20300 / BCRC 11384 / JCM 1318 / LMG 3730 / NCIMB 10025).
   3616..3840    +  polyA_signal   bGH poly(A) signal: bovine growth hormone polyadenylation signal
   3844..3865    +  promoter       SV40 promoter (fragment): SV40 enhancer and early promoter
   3886..4314    +  rep_origin     f1 ori (sequence partly withheld): f1 bacteriophage origin of replication; arrow indicates direction of (+) strand synthesis
   4328..4657    +  promoter       SV40 promoter: SV40 enhancer and early promoter
   4705..4752    +  promoter       EM7 promoter: synthetic bacterial promoter&nbsp
   4771..5169    +  CDS            BSD: blasticidin S deaminase; Aspergillus terreus BSD; confers resistance to blasticidin
   5170..5197    +  CDS            BleoR (fragment): antibiotic-binding protein; Sh ble from Streptoalloteichus hindustanus; confers resistance to bleomycin, phleomycin, and Zeocin™
   5207..5332    +  CDS            ble (fragment): BLE_KLEPN - Experimental evidence at protein level: Swiss-Prot protein existence level 1. Binding protein with a strong affinity to the bleomycin family of antibiotics. Binds to CL990; an antimitotic-antibiotic compound. From Klebsiella pneumoniae.
   5327..5448    +  polyA_signal   SV40 poly(A) signal: SV40 polyadenylation signal
   5521..5537    -  protein_bind   lac operator: The lac repressor binds to the lac operator to inhibit transcription in E. coli. This inhibition can be relieved by adding lactose or isopropyl-β-D-thiogalactopyranoside (IPTG). lac repressor encoded by lacI
   5545..5575    -  promoter       lac promoter: promoter for the E. coli lac operon
   5590..5611    -  protein_bind   CAP binding site: CAP binding activates transcription in the presence of cAMP. E. coli catabolite activator protein
   5624..5716    -  CDS            lacI (fragment): lac repressor; lacI; The lac repressor binds to the lac operator to inhibit transcription in E. coli. This inhibition can be relieved by adding lactose or isopropyl-β-D-thiogalactopyranoside (IPTG).
   5888..6476    -  rep_origin     ori: high-copy-number ColE1/pMB1/pBR322/pUC origin of replication
   6647..7507    -  CDS            AmpR: β-lactamase; bla; confers resistance to ampicillin, carbenicillin, and related antibiotics
   7508..7612    -  promoter       AmpR promoter: bla
   7671..7723    -  misc_feature   bom (fragment): basis of mobility region from pBR322
   7878..7896    +  enhancer       CMV enhancer (fragment): human cytomegalovirus immediate early enhancer
   7921..7987    +  CDS            small t antigen (fragment): SV40 (simian virus 40) small t antigen
>Addgene plasmid #113400 | pEF6a-CD28-PafA | addgene full sequence | sequence record 218422 | Addgene NGS Result
GGCTCCGGTGCCCGTCAGTGGGCAGAGCGCACATCGCCCACAGTCCCCGAGAAGTTGGGGGGAGGGGTCG
GCAATTGAACCGGTGCCTAGAGAAGGTGGCGCGGGGTAAACTGGGAAAGTGATGTCGTGTACTGGCTCCG
CCTTTTTCCCGAGGGTGGGGGAGAACCGTATATAAGTGCAGTAGTCGCCGTGAACGTTCTTTTTCGCAAC
GGGTTTGCCGCCAGAACACAGGTAAGTGCCGTGTGTGGTTCCCGCGGGCCTGGCCTCTTTACGGGTTATG
GCCCTTGCGTGCCTTGAATTACTTCCACCTGGCTGCAGTACGTGATTCTTGATCCCGAGCTTCGGGTTGG
AAGTGGGTGGGAGAGTTCGAGGCCTTGCGCTTAAGGAGCCCCTTCGCCTCGTGCTTGAGTTGAGGCCTGG
CCTGGGCGCTGGGGCCGCCGCGTGCGAATCTGGTGGCACCTTCGCGCCTGTCTCGCTGCTTTCGATAAGT
CTCTAGCCATTTAAAATTTTTGATGACCTGCTGCGACGCTTTTTTTCTGGCAAGATAGTCTTGTAAATGC
GGGCCAAGATCTGCACACTGGTATTTCGGTTTTTGGGGCCGCGGGCGGCGACGGGGCCCGTGCGTCCCAG
CGCACATGTTCGGCGAGGCGGGGCCTGCGAGCGCGGCCACCGAGAATCGGACGGGGGTAGTCTCAAGCTG
GCCGGCCTGCTCTGGTGCCTGGCCTCGCGCCGCCGTGTATCGCCCCGCCCTGGGCGGCAAGGCTGGCCCG
GTCGGCACCAGTTGCGTGAGCGGAAAGATGGCCGCTTCCCGGCCCTGCTGCAGGGAGCTCAAAATGGAGG
ACGCGGCGCTCGGGAGAGCGGGCGGGTGAGTCACCCACACAAAGGAAAAGGGCCTTTCCGTCCTCAGCCG
TCGCTTCATGTGACTCCACGGAGTACCGGGCGCCGTCCAGGCACCTCGATTAGTTCTCGAGCTTTTGGAG
TACGTCGTCTTTAGGTTGGGGGGAGGGGTTTTATGCGATGGAGTTTCCCCACACTGAGTGGGTGGAGACT
GAAGTTAGGCCAGCTTGGCACTTGATGTAATTCTCCTTGGAATTTGCCCTTTTTGAGTTTGGATCTTGGT
TCATTCTCAAGCCTCAGACAGTGGTTCAAAGTTTTTTTCTTCCATTTCAGGTGTCGTGAGGCTAGCGAAT
TCTCACGCGTCAAGTGGAGCAAGGCAGGTGGACAGTGGATCCTTGACTTGCGGCGCCACCATGCTCAGGC
TGCTCTTGGCTCTCAACTTATTCCCTTCAATTCAAGTAACAGGAAACAAGATTTTGGTGAAGCAGTCGCC
CATGCTTGTAGCGTACGACAATGCGGTCAACCTTAGCTGCAAGTATTCCTACAATCTCTTCTCAAGGGAG
TTCCGGGCATCCCTTCACAAAGGACTGGATAGTGCTGTGGAAGTCTGTGTTGTATATGGGAATTACTCCC
AGCAGCTTCAGGTTTACTCAAAAACGGGGTTCAACTGTGATGGGAAATTGGGCAATGAATCAGTGACATT
CTACCTCCAGAATTTGTATGTTAACCAAACAGATATTTACTTCTGCAAAATTGAAGTTATGTATCCTCCT
CCTTACCTAGACAATGAGAAGAGCAATGGAACCATTATCCATGTGAAAGGGAAACACCTTTGTCCAAGTC
CCCTATTTCCCGGACCTTCTAAGCCCTTTTGGGTGCTGGTGGTGGTTGGTGGAGTCCTGGCTTGCTATAG
CTTGCTAGTAACAGTGGCCTTTATTATTTTCTGGGTGAGGAGTAAGAGGAGCAGGCTCCTGCACAGTGAC
TACATGAACATGACTCCCCGCCGCCCCGGGCCCACCCGCAAGCATTACCAGCCCTATGCCCCACCACGCG
ACTTCGCAGCCTATCGCTCCTCTAGAGGGCCCTTCGGCTCCGGTGGCGGCAGCGGTGGGGGCAGTGGAGG
CGGAAGCGGAGGGGGCTCTGGCATGAGTACCGTGGAATCCGCATTGACCCGCAGGATCATGGGCATTGAA
ACGGAGTATGGCCTCACCTTTGTTGATGGTGATTCCAAAAAGCTTCGCCCAGATGAGATAGCTCGAAGGA
TGTTTCGTCCCATCGTGGAGAAATATTCCAGCTCTAATATCTTCATACCCAATGGTTCCCGGTTGTATCT
TGATGTGGGTTCCCACCCGGAGTACGCCACCGCCGAGTGTGATAATTTGACCCAGCTGATCAATTTTGAA
AAAGCTGGCGATGTTATTGCAGATCGCATGGCTGTAGATGCCGAAGAGTCGCTGGCGAAAGAAGACATTG
CTGGGCAGGTGTACCTGTTTAAAAACAATGTCGATTCCGTGGGCAATTCTTATGGCTGCCACGAAAACTA
CCTTGTGGGTCGCTCCATGCCGTTGAAGGCGTTGGGTAAAAGGCTGATGCCGTTTCTGATTACCCGCCAG
CTCATCTGCGGCGCCGGCAGGATCCATCACCCCAATCCTTTGGATAAAGGCGAATCCTTCCCCTTGGGCT
ACTGCATATCCCAGCGCTCTGACCACGTGTGGGAGGGCGTATCAAGTGCCACCACTAGATCACGCCCCAT
TATCAACACCCGTGATGAGCCACATGCGGATTCCCATTCTTACCGCAGGCTGCACGTGATTGTGGGTGAT
GCCAACATGGCAGAGCCCAGCATCGCGTTGAAGGTCGGCTCCACGTTGCTGGTTCTGGAAATGATTGAGG
CAGATTTCGGTTTGCCCAGCTTAGAGCTTGCCAATGATATTGCCTCAATTAGGGAAATCTCCCGCGATGC
AACAGGATCCACACTGTTGTCCCTGAAAGATGGCACCACCATGACTGCCTTGCAGATCCAGCAGGTGGTC
TTTGAGCATGCCTCGAAGTGGTTGGAGCAGCGCCCCGAACCAGAATTTTCTGGCACCTCCAACACAGAGA
TGGCCCGCGTGCTGGATCTGTGGGGTCGCATGTTGAAAGCGATTGAGTCCGGTGATTTCAGCGAAGTGGA
TACAGAAATTGACTGGGTGATCAAAAAGAAGCTCATTGATCGTTTCATTCAGCGCGGCAACCTTGGGTTG
GATGATCCAAAACTTGCCCAAGTGGACTTGACTTATCACGATATTAGGCCAGGTAGAGGCCTATTTAGCG
TGCTGCAAAGCCGCGGCATGATCAAACGGTGGACTACTGATGAGGCGATTTTAGCTGCGGTGGATACCGC
TCCTGATACAACACGTGCTCATTTGCGCGGGCGAATCCTTAAAGCGGCGGATACTCTGGGAGTACCTGTG
ACTGTCGATTGGATGCGTCACAAGGTCAACCGACCGGAGCCACAATCGGTGGAATTGGGGGATCCTTTTT
CCGCAGTGAATTCCGAGGTTGATCAGTTGATTGAGTATATGACCGTTCATGCGGAGAGCTATCGCAGTGA
ACAAAAACTCATCTCAGAAGAGGATCTGAATATGCAGTAAGAATTCTGCAGATATCCAGCACAGTGGCGG
CCGCTCGAGTCTAGAGGGCCCTTCGAACAAAAACTCATCTCAGAAGAGGATCTGAATATGCATACCGGTC
ATCATCACCATCACCATTGAGTTTAAACCCGCTGATCAGCCTCGACTGTGCCTTCTAGTTGCCAGCCATC
TGTTGTTTGCCCCTCCCCCGTGCCTTCCTTGACCCTGGAAGGTGCCACTCCCACTGTCCTTTCCTAATAA
AATGAGGAAATTGCATCGCATTGTCTGAGTAGGTGTCATTCTATTCTGGGGGGTGGGGTGGGGCAGGACA
GCAAGGGGGAGGATTGGGAAGACAATAGCAGGCATGCTGGGGATGCGGTGGGCTCTATGGCTTCTGAGGC
GGAAAGAACCAGCTGGGGCTCTAGGGGGTATCCCC
[124 nt withheld, positions 3886-4009]
C
[91 nt withheld, positions 4011-4101]
A
[49 nt withheld, positions 4103-4151]
CCTTTGACGTTGGAGTCCACGTTCTTT
[37 nt withheld, positions 4179-4215]
ACCCTATCTCGGTCTATTCTTTTGATTTATAAGGGATTTTGCCGATTTCGGCCTATTGGTTAAAAAATGA
GCTGATTTAACAAAAATTTAACGCGAATTAATTCTGTGGAATGTGTGTCAGTTAGGGTGTGGAAAGTCCC
CAGGCTCCCCAGCAGGCAGAAGTATGCAAAGCATGCATCTCAATTAGTCAGCAACCAGGTGTGGAAAGTC
CCCAGGCTCCCCAGCAGGCAGAAGTATGCAAAGCATGCATCTCAATTAGTCAGCAACCATAGTCCCGCCC
CTAACTCCGCCCATCCCGCCCCTAACTCCGCCCAGTTCCGCCCATTCTCCGCCCCATGGCTGACTAATTT
TTTTTATTTATGCAGAGGCCGAGGCCGCCTCTGCCTCTGAGCTATTCCAGAAGTAGTGAGGAGGCTTTTT
TGGAGGCCTAGGCTTTTGCAAAAAGCTCCCGGGAGCTTGTATATCCATTTTCGGATCTGATCAGCACGTG
TTGACAATTAATCATCGGCATAGTATATCGGCATAGTATAATACGACAAGGTGAGGAACTAAACCATGGC
CAAGCCTTTGTCTCAAGAAGAATCCACCCTCATTGAAAGAGCAACGGCTACAATCAACAGCATCCCCATC
TCTGAAGACTACAGCGTCGCCAGCGCAGCTCTCTCTAGCGACGGCCGCATCTTCACTGGTGTCAATGTAT
ATCATTTTACTGGGGGACCTTGTGCAGAACTCGTGGTGCTGGGCACTGCTGCTGCTGCGGCAGCTGGCAA
CCTGACTTGTATCGTCGCGATCGGAAATGAGAACAGGGGCATCTTGAGCCCCTGCGGACGGTGCCGACAG
GTGCTTCTCGATCTGCATCCTGGGATCAAAGCCATAGTGAAGGACAGTGATGGACAGCCGACGGCAGTTG
GGATTCGTGAATTGCTGCCCTCTGGTTATGTGTGGGAGGGCTAAGCACTTCGTGGCCGAGGAGCAGGACT
GACACGTGCTACGAGATTTCGATTCCACCGCCGCCTTCTATGAAAGGTTGGGCTTCGGAATCGTTTTCCG
GGACGCCGGCTGGATGATCCTCCAGCGCGGGGATCTCATGCTGGAGTTCTTCGCCCACCCCAACTTGTTT
ATTGCAGCTTATAATGGTTACAAATAAAGCAATAGCATCACAAATTTCACAAATAAAGCATTTTTTTCAC
TGCATTCTAGTTGTGGTTTGTCCAAACTCATCAATGTATCTTATCATGTCTGTATACCGTCGACCTCTAG
CTAGAGCTTGGCGTAATCATGGTCATAGCTGTTTCCTGTGTGAAATTGTTATCCGCTCACAATTCCACAC
AACATACGAGCCGGAAGCATAAAGTGTAAAGCCTGGGGTGCCTAATGAGTGAGCTAACTCACATTAATTG
CGTTGCGCTCACTGCCCGCTTTCCAGTCGGGAAACCTGTCGTGCCAGCTGCATTAATGAATCGGCCAACG
CGCGGGGAGAGGCGGTTTGCGTATTGGGCGCTCTTCCGCTTCCTCGCTCACTGACTCGCTGCGCTCGGTC
GTTCGGCTGCGGCGAGCGGTATCAGCTCACTCAAAGGCGGTAATACGGTTATCCACAGAATCAGGGGATA
ACGCAGGAAAGAACATGTGAGCAAAAGGCCAGGAACCGTAAAAAGGCCGCGTTGCTGGCGTTTTTCCATA
GGCTCCGCCCCCCTGACGAGCATCACAAAAATCGACGCTCAAGTCAGAGGTGGCGAAACCCGACAGGACT
ATAAAGATACCAGGCGTTTCCCCCTGGAAGCTCCCTCGTGCGCTCTCCTGTTCCGACCCTGCCGCTTACC
GGATACCTGTCCGCCTTTCTCCCTTCGGGAAGCGTGGCGCTTTCTCATAGCTCACGCTGTAGGTATCTCA
GTTCGGTGTAGGTCGTTCGCTCCAAGCTGGGCTGTGTGCACGAACCCCCCGTTCAGCCCGACCGCTGCGC
CTTATCCGGTAACTATCGTCTTGAGTCCAACCCGGTAAGACACGACTTATCGCCACTGGCAGCAGCCACT
GGTAACAGGATTAGCAGAGCGAGGTATGTAGGCGGTGCTACAGAGTTCTTGAAGTGGTGGCCTAACTACG
GCTACACTAGAAGAACAGTATTTGGTATCTGCGCTCTGCTGAAGCCAGTTACCTTCGGAAAAAGAGTTGG
TAGCTCTTGATCCGGCAAACAAACCACCGCTGGTAGCGGTGGTTTTTTTGTTTGCAAGCAGCAGATTACG
CGCAGAAAAAAAGGATCTCAAGAAGATCCTTTGATCTTTTCTACGGGGTCTGACGCTCAGTGGAACGAAA
ACTCACGTTAAGGGATTTTGGTCATGAGATTATCAAAAAGGATCTTCACCTAGATCCTTTTAAATTAAAA
ATGAAGTTTTAAATCAATCTAAAGTATATATGAGTAAACTTGGTCTGACAGTTACCAATGCTTAATCAGT
GAGGCACCTATCTCAGCGATCTGTCTATTTCGTTCATCCATAGTTGCCTGACTCCCCGTCGTGTAGATAA
CTACGATACGGGAGGGCTTACCATCTGGCCCCAGTGCTGCAATGATACCGCGAGACCCACGCTCACCGGC
TCCAGATTTATCAGCAATAAACCAGCCAGCCGGAAGGGCCGAGCGCAGAAGTGGTCCTGCAACTTTATCC
GCCTCCATCCAGTCTATTAATTGTTGCCGGGAAGCTAGAGTAAGTAGTTCGCCAGTTAATAGTTTGCGCA
ACGTTGTTGCCATTGCTACAGGCATCGTGGTGTCACGCTCGTCGTTTGGTATGGCTTCATTCAGCTCCGG
TTCCCAACGATCAAGGCGAGTTACATGATCCCCCATGTTGTGCAAAAAAGCGGTTAGCTCCTTCGGTCCT
CCGATCGTTGTCAGAAGTAAGTTGGCCGCAGTGTTATCACTCATGGTTATGGCAGCACTGCATAATTCTC
TTACTGTCATGCCATCCGTAAGATGCTTTTCTGTGACTGGTGAGTACTCAACCAAGTCATTCTGAGAATA
GTGTATGCGGCGACCGAGTTGCTCTTGCCCGGCGTCAATACGGGATAATACCGCGCCACATAGCAGAACT
TTAAAAGTGCTCATCATTGGAAAACGTTCTTCGGGGCGAAAACTCTCAAGGATCTTACCGCTGTTGAGAT
CCAGTTCGATGTAACCCACTCGTGCACCCAACTGATCTTCAGCATCTTTTACTTTCACCAGCGTTTCTGG
GTGAGCAAAAACAGGAAGGCAAAATGCCGCAAAAAAGGGAATAAGGGCGACACGGAAATGTTGAATACTC
ATACTCTTCCTTTTTCAATATTATTGAAGCATTTATCAGGGTTATTGTCTCATGAGCGGATACATATTTG
AATGTATTTAGAAAAATAAACAAATAGGGGTTCCGCGCACATTTCCCCGAAAAGTGCCACCTGACGTCGA
CGGATCGGGAGATCTCCCGATCCCCTATGGTGCACTCTCAGTACAATCTGCTCTGATGCCGCATAGTTAA
GCCAGTATCTGCTCCCTGCTTGTGTGTTGGAGGTCGCTGAGTAGTGCGCGAGCAAAATTTAAGCTACAAC
AAGGCAAGGCTTGACCGACAATTGCATGAAGAATCTGCTTAGGGTTAGGCGTTTTGCGCTGCTTCGCGAT
GTACGGGCCAGATATACGCGTTGACATTGATTATTGACTAGGCTTTTGCAAAAAGCTTTGCAAAGATGGA
TAAAGTTTTAAACAGAGAGGAATCTTTGCAGCTAATGGACCTTCTAGGTCTTGAAAGGAGTGGGAATT
