>Addgene plasmid #113400 | pEF6a-CD28-PafA | depositor partial sequence | sequence record 213936 | pEF6a-CD28-PafA sequence 2221 bps
ATGCTCAGGCTGCTCTTGGCTCTCAACTTATTCCCTTCAATTCAAGTAACAGGAAACAAGATTTTGGTGA
AGCAGTCGCCCATGCTTGTAGCGTACGACAATGCGGTCAACCTTAGCTGCAAGTATTCCTACAATCTCTT
CTCAAGGGAGTTCCGGGCATCCCTTCACAAAGGACTGGATAGTGCTGTGGAAGTCTGTGTTGTATATGGG
AATTACTCCCAGCAGCTTCAGGTTTACTCAAAAACGGGGTTCAACTGTGATGGGAAATTGGGCAATGAAT
CAGTGACATTCTACCTCCAGAATTTGTATGTTAACCAAACAGATATTTACTTCTGCAAAATTGAAGTTAT
GTATCCTCCTCCTTACCTAGACAATGAGAAGAGCAATGGAACCATTATCCATGTGAAAGGGAAACACCTT
TGTCCAAGTCCCCTATTTCCCGGACCTTCTAAGCCCTTTTGGGTGCTGGTGGTGGTTGGTGGAGTCCTGG
CTTGCTATAGCTTGCTAGTAACAGTGGCCTTTATTATTTTCTGGGTGAGGAGTAAGAGGAGCAGGCTCCT
GCACAGTGACTACATGAACATGACTCCCCGCCGCCCCGGGCCCACCCGCAAGCATTACCAGCCCTATGCC
CCACCACGCGACTTCGCAGCCTATCGCTCCTCTAGAGGGCCCTTCGGCTCCGGTGGCGGCAGCGGTGGGG
GGCAGTGGAGGCGGAAGCGGAGGGGGCTCTGGTATGAGTACCGTGGAATCCGCATTGACCCGCAGGATCA
TGGGCATTGAAACGGAGTATGGCCTCACCTTTGTTGATGGTGATTCCAAAAAGCTTCGCCCAGATGAGAT
AGCTCGAAGGATGTTTCGTCCCATCGTGGAGAAATATTCCAGCTCTAATATCTTCATACCCAATGGTTCC
CGGTTGTATCTTGATGTGGGTTCCCACCCGGAGTACGCCACCGCCGAGTGTGATAATTTGACCCAGCTGA
TCAATTTTGAAAAAGCTGGCGATGTTATTGCAGATCGCATGGCTGTAGATGCCGAAGAGTCGCTGGCGAA
AGAAGACATTGCTGGGCAGGTGTACCTGTTTAAAAACAATGTCGATTCCGTGGGCAATTCTTATGGCTGC
CACGAAAACTACCTTGTGGGTCGCTCCATGCCGTTGAAGGCGTTGGGTAAAAGGCTGATGCCGTTTCTGA
TTACCCGCCAGCTCATCTGCGGCGCCGGCAGGATCCATCACCCCAATCCTTTGGATAAAGGCGAATCCTT
CCCCTTGGGCTACTGCATATCCCAGCGCTCTGACCACGTGTGGGAGGGCGTATCAAGTGCCACCACTAGA
TCACGCCCCATTATCAACACCCGTGATGAGCCACATGCGGATTCCCATTCTTACCGCAGGCTGCACGTGA
TTGTGGGTGATGCCAACATGGCAGAGCCCAGCATCGCGTTGAAGGTCGGCTCCACGTTGCTGGTTCTGGA
AATGATTGAGGCAGATTTCGGTTTGCCCAGCTTAGAGCTTGCCAATGATATTGCCTCAATTAGGGAAATC
TCCCGCGATGCAACAGGATCCACACTGTTGTCCCTGAAAGATGGCACCACCATGACTGCCTTGCAGATCC
AGCAGGTGGTCTTTGAGCATGCCTCGAAGTGGTTGGAGCAGCGCCCCGAACCAGAATTTTCTGGCACCTC
CAACACAGAGATGGCCCGCGTGCTGGATCTGTGGGGTCGCATGTTGAAAGCGATTGAGTCCGGTGATTTC
AGCGAAGTGGATACAGAAATTGACTGGGTGATCAAAAAGAAGCTCATTGATCGTTTCATTCAGCGCGGCA
ACCTTGGGTTGGATGATCCAAAACTTGCCCAAGTGGACTTGACTTATCACGATATTAGGCCAGGTAGAGG
CCTATTTAGCGTGCTGCAAAGCCGCGGCATGATCAAACGGTGGACTACTGATGAGGCGATTTTAGCTGCG
GTGGATACCGCTCCTGATACAACACGTGCTCATTTGCGCGGGCGAATCCTTAAAGCGGCGGATACTCTGG
GAGTACCTGTGACTGTCGATTGGATGCGTCACAAGGTCAACCGACCGGAGCCACAATCGGTGGAATTGGG
GGATCCTTTTTCCGCAGTGAATTCCGAGGTTGATCAGTTGATTGAGTATATGACCGTTCATGCGGAGAGC
TATCGCAGTGAACAAAAACTCATCTCAGAAGAGGATCTGAATATGCAGTAA
