>Addgene plasmid #113400 | pEF6a-CD28-PafA | depositor partial sequence | sequence record 213937 | CD28-PafA
ATGCTCAGGCTGCTCTTGGCTCTCAACTTATTCCCTTCAATTCAAGTAACAGGAAACAAGATTTTGGTGA
AGCAGTCGCCCATGCTTGTAGCGTACGACAATGCGGTCAACCTTAGCTGCAAGTATTCCTACAATCTCTT
CTCAAGGGAGTTCCGGGCATCCCTTCACAAAGGACTGGATAGTGCTGTGGAAGTCTGTGTTGTATATGGG
AATTACTCCCAGCAGCTTCAGGTTTACTCAAAAACGGGGTTCAACTGTGATGGGAAATTGGGCAATGAAT
CAGTGACATTCTACCTCCAGAATTTGTATGTTAACCAAACAGATATTTACTTCTGCAAAATTGAAGTTAT
GTATCCTCCTCCTTACCTAGACAATGAGAAGAGCAATGGAACCATTATCCATGTGAAAGGGAAACACCTT
TGTCCAAGTCCCCTATTTCCCGGACCTTCTAAGCCCTTTTGGGTGCTGGTGGTGGTTGGTGGAGTCCTGG
CTTGCTATAGCTTGCTAGTAACAGTGGCCTTTATTATTTTCTGGGTGAGGAGTAAGAGGAGCAGGCTCCT
GCACAGTGACTACATGAACATGACTCCCCGCCGCCCCGGGCCCACCCGCAAGCATTACCAGCCCTATGCC
CCACCACGCGACTTCGCAGCCTATCGCTCCTCTAGAGGGCCCTTCGGCTCCGGTGGCGGCAGCGGTGGGG
GGCAGTGGAGGCGGAAGCGGAGGGGGCTCTGGTATGAGTACCGTGGAATCCGCATTGACCCGCAGGATCA
TGGGCATTGAAACGGAGTATGGCCTCACCTTTGTTGATGGTGATTCCAAAAAGCTTCGCCCAGATGAGAT
AGCTCGAAGGATGTTTCGTCCCATCGTGGAGAAATATTCCAGCTCTAATATCTTCATACCCAATGGTTCC
CGGTTGTATCTTGATGTGGGTTCCCACCCGGAGTACGCCACCGCCGAGTGTGATAATTTGACCCAGCTGA
TCAATTTTGAAAAAGCTGGCGATGTTATTGCAGATCGCATGGCTGTAGATGCCGAAGAGTCGCTGGCGAA
AGAAGACATTGCTGGGCAGGTGTACCTGTTTAAAAACAATGTCGATTCCGTGGGCAATTCTTATGGCTGC
CACGAAAACTACCTTGTGGGTCGCTCCATGCCGTTGAAGGCGTTGGGTAAAAGGCTGATGCCGTTTCTGA
TTACCCGCCAGCTCATCTGCGGCGCCGGCAGGATCCATCACCCCAATCCTTTGGATAAAGGCGAATCCTT
CCCCTTGGGCTACTGCATATCCCAGCGCTCTGACCACGTGTGGGAGGGCGTATCAAGTGCCACCACTAGA
TCACGCCCCATTATCAACACCCGTGATGAGCCACATGCGGATTCCCATTCTTACCGCAGGCTGCACGTGA
TTGTGGGTGATGCCAACATGGCAGAGCCCAGCATCGCGTTGAAGGTCGGCTCCACGTTGCTGGTTCTGGA
AATGATTGAGGCAGATTTCGGTTTGCCCAGCTTAGAGCTTGCCAATGATATTGCCTCAATTAGGGAAATC
TCCCGCGATGCAACAGGATCCACACTGTTGTCCCTGAAAGATGGCACCACCATGACTGCCTTGCAGATCC
AGCAGGTGGTCTTTGAGCATGCCTCGAAGTGGTTGGAGCAGCGCCCCGAACCAGAATTTTCTGGCACCTC
CAACACAGAGATGGCCCGCGTGCTGGATCTGTGGGGTCGCATGTTGAAAGCGATTGAGTCCGGTGATTTC
AGCGAAGTGGATACAGAAATTGACTGGGTGATCAAAAAGAAGCTCATTGATCGTTTCATTCAGCGCGGCA
ACCTTGGGTTGGATGATCCAAAACTTGCCCAAGTGGACTTGACTTATCACGATATTAGGCCAGGTAGAGG
CCTATTTAGCGTGCTGCAAAGCCGCGGCATGATCAAACGGTGGACTACTGATGAGGCGATTTTAGCTGCG
GTGGATACCGCTCCTGATACAACACGTGCTCATTTGCGCGGGCGAATCCTTAAAGCGGCGGATACTCTGG
GAGTACCTGTGACTGTCGATTGGATGCGTCACAAGGTCAACCGACCGGAGCCACAATCGGTGGAATTGGG
GGATCCTTTTTCCGCAGTGAATTCCGAGGTTGATCAGTTGATTGAGTATATGACCGTTCATGCGGAGAGC
TATCGCAGTGAACAAAAACTCATCTCAGAAGAGGATCTGAATATGCAG
